>Addgene plasmid #199167 | pET-6xHis-GFP(-30) | addgene full sequence | sequence record 392686 | Addgene NGS Result
GGGCTTACCATCTGGCCCCAGTGCTGCAATGATACCGCGAGACCCACGCTCACCGGCTCCAGATTTATCA
GCAATAAACCAGCCAGCCGGAAGGGCCGAGCGCAGAAGTGGTCCTGCAACTTTATCCGCCTCCATCCAGT
CTATTAATTGTTGCCGGGAAGCTAGAGTAAGTAGTTCGCCAGTTAATAGTTTGCGCAACGTTGTTGCCAT
TGCTACAGGCATCGTGGTGTCACGCTCGTCGTTTGGTATGGCTTCATTCAGCTCCGGTTCCCAACGATCA
AGGCGAGTTACATGATCCCCCATGTTGTGCAAAAAAGCGGTTAGCTCCTTCGGTCCTCCGATCGTTGTCA
GAAGTAAGTTGGCCGCAGTGTTATCACTCATGGTTATGGCAGCACTGCATAATTCTCTTACTGTCATGCC
ATCCGTAAGATGCTTTTCTGTGACTGGTGAGTACTCAACCAAGTCATTCTGAGAATAGTGTATGCGGCGA
CCGAGTTGCTCTTGCCCGGCGTCAATACGGGATAATACCGCGCCACATAGCAGAACTTTAAAAGTGCTCA
TCATTGGAAAACGTTCTTCGGGGCGAAAACTCTCAAGGATCTTACCGCTGTTGAGATCCAGTTCGATGTA
ACCCACTCGTGCACCCAACTGATCTTCAGCATCTTTTACTTTCACCAGCGTTTCTGGGTGAGCAAAAACA
GGAAGGCAAAATGCCGCAAAAAAGGGAATAAGGGCGACACGGAAATGTTGAATACTCATACTCTTCCTTT
TTCAATCATGATTGAAGCATTTATCAGGGTTATTGTCTCATGAGCGGATACATATTTGAATGTATTTAGA
AAAATAAACAAATAGGTCATGACCAAAATCCCTTAACGTGAGTTTTCGTTCCACTGAGCGTCAGACCCCG
TAGAAAAGATCAAAGGATCTTCTTGAGATCCTTTTTTTCTGCGCGTAATCTGCTGCTTGCAAACAAAAAA
ACCACCGCTACCAGCGGTGGTTTGTTTGCCGGATCAAGAGCTACCAACTCTTTTTCCGAAGGTAACTGGC
TTCAGCAGAGCGCAGATACCAAATACTGTCCTTCTAGTGTAGCCGTAGTTAGGCCACCACTTCAAGAACT
CTGTAGCACCGCCTACATACCTCGCTCTGCTAATCCTGTTACCAGTGGCTGCTGCCAGTGGCGATAAGTC
GTGTCTTACCGGGTTGGACTCAAGACGATAGTTACCGGATAAGGCGCAGCGGTCGGGCTGAACGGGGGGT
TCGTGCACACAGCCCAGCTTGGAGCGAACGACCTACACCGAACTGAGATACCTACAGCGTGAGCTATGAG
AAAGCGCCACGCTTCCCGAAGGGAGAAAGGCGGACAGGTATCCGGTAAGCGGCAGGGTCGGAACAGGAGA
GCGCACGAGGGAGCTTCCAGGGGGAAACGCCTGGTATCTTTATAGTCCTGTCGGGTTTCGCCACCTCTGA
CTTGAGCGTCGATTTTTGTGATGCTCGTCAGGGGGGCGGAGCCTATGGAAAAACGCCAGCAACGCGGCCT
TTTTACGGTTCCTGGCCTTTTGCTGGCCTTTTGCTCACATGTTCTTTCCTGCGTTATCCCCTGATTCTGT
GGATAACCGTATTACCGCCTTTGAGTGAGCTGATACCGCTCGCCGCAGCCGAACGACCGAGCGCAGCGAG
TCAGTGAGCGAGGAAGCGGAAGAGCGCCTGATGCGGTATTTTCTCCTTACGCATCTGTGCGGTATTTCAC
ACCGCAATGGTGCACTCTCAGTACAATCTGCTCTGATGCCGCATAGTTAAGCCAGTATACACTCCGCTAT
CGCTACGTGACTGGGTCATGGCTGCGCCCCGACACCCGCCAACACCCGCTGACGCGCCCTGACGGGCTTG
TCTGCTCCCGGCATCCGCTTACAGACAAGCTGTGACCGTCTCCGGGAGCTGCATGTGTCAGAGGTTTTCA
CCGTCATCACCGAAACGCGCGAGGCAGCTGCGGTAAAGCTCATCAGCGTGGTCGTGAAGCGATTCACAGA
TGTCTGCCTGTTCATCCGCGTCCAGCTCGTTGAGTTTCTCCAGAAGCGTTAATGTCTGGCTTCTGATAAA
GCGGGCCATGTTAAGGGCGGTTTTTTCCTGTTTGGTCACTGATGCCTCCGTGTAAGGGGGATTTCTGTTC
ATGGGGGTAATGATACCGATGAAACGAGAGAGGATGCTCACGATACGGGTTACTGATGATGAACATGCCC
GGTTACTGGAACGTTGTGAGGGTAAACAACTGGCGGTATGGATGCGGCGGGACCAGAGAAAAATCACTCA
GGGTCAATGCCAGCGCTTCGTTAATACAGATGTAGGTGTTCCACAGGGTAGCCAGCAGCATCCTGCGATG
CAGATCCGGAACATAATGGTGCAGGGCGCTGACTTCCGCGTTTCCAGACTTTACGAAACACGGAAACCGA
AGACCATTCATGTTGTTGCTCAGGTCGCAGACGTTTTGCAGCAGCAGTCGCTTCACGTTCGCTCGCGTAT
CGGTGATTCATTCTGCTAACCAGTAAGGCAACCCCGCCAGCCTAGCCGGGTCCTCAACGACAGGAGCACG
ATCATGCTAGTCATGCCCCGCGCCCACCGGAAGGAGCTGACTGGGTTGAAGGCTCTCAAGGGCATCGGTC
GAGATCCCGGTGCCTAATGAGTGAGCTAACTTACATTAATTGCGTTGCGCTCACTGCCCGCTTTCCAGTC
GGGAAACCTGTCGTGCCAGCTGCATTAATGAATCGGCCAACGCGCGGGGAGAGGCGGTTTGCGTATTGGG
CGCCAGGGTGGTTTTTCTTTTCACCAGTGAGACGGGCAACAGCTGATTGCCCTTCACCGCCTGGCCCTGA
GAGAGTTGCAGCAAGCGGTCCACGCTGGTTTGCCCCAGCAGGCGAAAATCCTGTTTGATGGTGGTTAACG
GCGGGATATAACATGAGCTGTCTTCGGTATCGTCGTATCCCACTACCGAGATGTCCGCACCAACGCGCAG
CCCGGACTCGGTAATGGCGCGCATTGCGCCCAGCGCCATCTGATCGTTGGCAACCAGCATCGCAGTGGGA
ACGATGCCCTCATTCAGCATTTGCATGGTTTGTTGAAAACCGGACATGGCACTCCAGTCGCCTTCCCGTT
CCGCTATCGGCTGAATTTGATTGCGAGTGAGATATTTATGCCAGCCAGCCAGACGCAGACGCGCCGAGAC
AGAACTTAATGGGCCCGCTAACAGCGCGATTTGCTGGTGACCCAATGCGACCAGATGCTCCACGCCCAGT
CGCGTACCGTCTTCATGGGAGAAAATAATACTGTTGATGGGTGTCTGGTCAGAGACATCAAGAAATAACG
CCGGAACATTAGTGCAGGCAGCTTCCACAGCAATGGCATCCTGGTCATCCAGCGGATAGTTAATGATCAG
CCCACTGACGCGTTGCGCGAGAAGATTGTGCACCGCCGCTTTACAGGCTTCGACGCCGCTTCGTTCTACC
ATCGACACCACCACGCTGGCACCCAGTTGATCGGCGCGAGATTTAATCGCCGCGACAATTTGCGACGGCG
CGTGCAGGGCCAGACTGGAGGTGGCAACGCCAATCAGCAACGACTGTTTGCCCGCCAGTTGTTGTGCCAC
GCGGTTGGGAATGTAATTCAGCTCCGCCATCGCCGCTTCCACTTTTTCCCGCGTTTTCGCAGAAACGTGG
CTGGCCTGGTTCACCACGCGGGAAACGGTCTGATAAGAGACACCGGCATACTCTGCGACATCGTATAACG
TTACTGGTTTCACATTCACCACCCTGAATTGACTCTCTTCCGGGCGCTATCATGCCATACCGCGAAAGGT
TTTGCGCCATTCGATGGTGTCCGGGATCTCGACGCTCTCCCTTATGCGACTCCTGCATTAGGAAGCAGCC
CAGTAGTAGGTTGAGGCCGTTGAGCACCGCCGCCGCAAGGAATGGTGCATGCAAGGAGATGGCGCCCAAC
AGTCCCCCGGCCACGGGGCCTGCCACCATACCCACGCCGAAACAAGCGCTCATGAGCCCGAAGTGGCGAG
CCCGATCTTCCCCATCGGTGATGTCGGCGATATAGGCGCCAGCAACCGCACCTGTGGCGCCGGTGATGCC
GGCCACGATGCGTCCGGCGTAGAGGATCGAGATCGATCTCGATCCCGCGAAATTAATACGACTCACTATA
GGGGAATTGTGAGCGGATAACAATTCCCCTCTAGAAATAATTTTGTTTAACTTTAAGAAGGAGATATACC
ATGGGTCATCACCACCACCATCACGGTGGCGCTAGCAAAGGTGAAGAGCTGTTTGACGGTGTAGTACCGA
TCTTAGTGGAATTAGACGGCGACGTGAACGGTCACGAATTTAGCGTGCGCGGCGAGGGCGAAGGTGACGC
TACCGAGGGTGAATTGACCCTGAAGTTTATTTGCACAACAGGCGAATTACCCGTTCCGTGGCCCACCTTA
GTGACCACCCTGACCTATGGCGTTCAGTGCTTCAGTGATTACCCAGATCATATGGATCAACACGATTTTT
TCAAATCAGCCATGCCTGAAGGATATGTTCAAGAGCGTACAATCAGCTTCAAGGACGATGGCACCTATAA
AACGCGTGCGGAAGTGAAATTTGAAGGCGACACATTAGTAAACCGTATCGAACTGAAAGGTATCGACTTC
AAAGAAGACGGCAACATTTTAGGCCATAAGCTGGAATATAACTTTAATTCTCATGACGTGTATATTACGG
CCGATAAACAGGAAAACGGTATCAAGGCAGAATTTGAAATTCGCCATAACGTGGAGGACGGCAGCGTTCA
ATTAGCGGATCATTATCAACAAAACACGCCGATTGGTGATGGGCCTGTACTGTTACCTGACGATCACTAC
CTGAGCACGGAGTCAGCCCTGAGCAAAGATCCGAACGAAGACCGCGATCACATGGTTCTGTTAGAATTCG
TGACCGCTGCAGGCATTGATCATGGAATGGACGAGCTGTACAAGTAATAATGAGGTACCCTCGAGTCTGG
TAAAGAAACCGCTGCTGCGAAATTTGAACGCCAGCACATGGACTCGTCTACTAGCGCAGCTTAATTAACC
TAGGCTGCTGCCACCGCTGAGCAATAACTAGCATAACCCCTTGGGGCCTCTAAACGGGTCTTGAGGGGTT
TTTTGCTGAAAGGAGGAACTATATCCGGATTGGCGAATGGG
[124 nt withheld, positions 5222-5345]
C
[91 nt withheld, positions 5347-5437]
A
[49 nt withheld, positions 5439-5487]
CCTTTGACGTTGGAGTCCACGTTCTTT
[37 nt withheld, positions 5515-5551]
ACCCTATCTCGGTCTATTCTTTTGATTTATAAGGGATTTTGCCGATTTCGGCCTATTGGTTAAAAAATGA
GCTGATTTAACAAAAATTTAACGCGAATTTTAACAAAATATTAACGTTTACAATTTCTGGCGGCACGATG
GCATGAGATTATCAAAAAGGATCTTCACCTAGATCCTTTTAAATTAAAAATGAAGTTTTAAATCAATCTA
AAGTATATATGAGTAAACTTGGTCTGACAGTTACCAATGCTTAATCAGTGAGGCACCTATCTCAGCGATC
TGTCTATTTCGTTCATCCATAGTTGCCTGACTCCCCGTCGTGTAGATAACTACGATACGGGA
Features (pLannotate 1.2.2; 19 found; start..end, strand, type, name):
    760..852     -  promoter       AmpR promoter: bla
    933..1521    +  rep_origin     ori: high-copy-number ColE1/pMB1/pBR322/pUC origin of replication
   1707..1846    -  misc_feature   bom: basis of mobility region from pBR322
   1948..2139    -  CDS            rop: Rop protein, which maintains plasmids at low copy number; rop
   2156..2536    +  CDS            YPB1_ECOLX: Protein predicted: Swiss-Prot protein existence level 4. From Escherichia coli.
   2598..2662    -  CDS            TcR (fragment): tetracycline efflux protein; tet; confers resistance to tetracycline
   2677..2698    -  protein_bind   CAP binding site: CAP binding activates transcription in the presence of cAMP. E. coli catabolite activator protein
   2711..3793    -  CDS            lacI: lac repressor; lacI; The lac repressor binds to the lac operator to inhibit transcription in E. coli. This inhibition can be relieved by adding lactose or isopropyl-β-D-thiogalactopyranoside (IPTG).
   3794..3871    -  promoter       lacI promoter: lacI
   3879..4158    -  CDS            TcR (fragment): tetracycline efflux protein; tet; confers resistance to tetracycline
   4184..4202    +  promoter       T7 promoter: promoter for bacteriophage T7 RNA polymerase
   4203..4227    +  protein_bind   lac operator: The lac repressor binds to the lac operator to inhibit transcription in E. coli. This inhibition can be relieved by adding lactose or isopropyl-β-D-thiogalactopyranoside (IPTG). lac repressor encoded by lacI
   4242..4264    +  RBS            RBS: efficient ribosome binding site from bacteriophage T7 gene 10 (Olins and Rangwala, 1989)
   4304..5014    +  CDS            Superfolder GFP: Superfolder GFP is a basic (constitutively fluorescent) green fluorescent protein published in 2005, derived from Aequorea victoria. It is reported to be a very rapidly-maturing weak dimer.
   5042..5083    +  CDS            S-Tag (fragment): affinity and epitope tag derived from pancreatic ribonuclease A
   5113..5130    +  CDS            SET1 (fragment): solubility-enhancement tag derived from T7 phage gene 10B
   5138..5185    +  terminator     T7 terminator: transcription terminator for bacteriophage T7 RNA polymerase
   5222..5677    +  rep_origin     f1 ori (sequence partly withheld): f1 bacteriophage origin of replication; arrow indicates direction of (+) strand synthesis
   5792..759     -  CDS            AmpR (across the origin): β-lactamase; bla; confers resistance to ampicillin, carbenicillin, and related antibiotics
