[The description below was written by a language model from this plasmid's Addgene catalogue record and pLannotate feature annotations shown in this document.]
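Description:
pET-6xHis-GFP(-30) is a bacterial expression plasmid built on a pETDuet backbone (about 5.9 kb) for producing a negatively supercharged GFP variant in E. coli. It replicates from a ColE1/pBR322-type origin; the catalogue lists it as high copy, although the annotated sequence also contains the rop gene and the bom mobility region typical of pBR322-derived pET vectors, which are usually associated with more moderate copy number. Selection is by ampicillin through the bla (AmpR) gene and its own promoter. An f1 origin is also present, allowing single-stranded DNA production with helper phage. Short tetracycline-resistance fragments flanking the lacI region are non-functional backbone remnants.

The payload is a 744 bp synthesized gene, GFP(-30), which the annotation software recognises as a superfolder GFP relative. It carries fifteen substitutions that replace surface lysine, arginine, asparagine, glutamine and threonine residues with aspartate or glutamate; the name points to a net charge of roughly -30. A short N-terminal leader supplies a hexahistidine tag for metal-affinity purification. Expression is driven by a T7 promoter followed by a lac operator and the T7 gene 10 ribosome binding site, and ends at the T7 terminator. The plasmid-borne lacI gene supplies repressor, so transcription stays off until IPTG induction in a host that provides T7 RNA polymerase. The S-tag and SET1 fragments annotated downstream of the GFP coding sequence are probably residual pETDuet sequence, but the record does not state whether they are translated. The stated purpose is expression of the supercharged GFP in E. coli, and the associated publication concerns forming biomolecular condensates in bacteria by tuning protein electrostatics.
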