Addgene plasmid #199167: pET-6xHis-GFP(-30)
Purpose: used to express a supercharged GFP variant in E. coli
Depositing lab: Allie Obermeyer. Depositing organization: Columbia University. Publication: Formation of Biomolecular Condensates in Bacteria by Tuning Protein Electrostatics. Yeong V, Werth EG, Brown LM, Obermeyer AC. ACS Cent Sci. 2020 Dec 23;6(12):2301-2310. doi: 10.1021/acscentsci.0c01146. Epub 2020 Nov 12. PubMed 33376791.
Backbone
  Vector backbone: pETDuet
  Total vector size (bp): 5896
Growth in bacteria
  Bacterial resistance: Ampicillin, 100 μg/mL
  Growth temperature: 37°C
  Growth strain: DH5alpha
  Growth instructions: Growth and protein expression after induction is improved at 25 °C.
  Copy number: High Copy
Gene/Insert
  Gene/Insert name: GFP(-30)
  Insert size (bp): 744
  Mutation: T19D, K36E, N49E, K51E, K62E, R83D, K89D, N159D, K168D, N174E, K176E, N208D, Q214E, K224D, T240D
  Promoter: T7
  Tag / fusion protein: MGHHHHHHGGA (N terminal on insert)
  Cloning method: Unknown
  Sequencing primers: 5′ T7; 3′ T7-term
Resource information
  A portion of this plasmid was derived from a plasmid made by: This gene was synthesized and cloned into the plasmid by GenScript.
Terms and licenses: Academic/Nonprofit Terms; Industry Terms: Not Available to Industry
How to cite: pET-6xHis-GFP(-30) was a gift from Allie Obermeyer (Addgene plasmid # 199167 ; http://n2t.net/addgene:199167 ; RRID:Addgene_199167)
